>Addgene plasmid #87564 | pBW704_pCAG-PV4 | depositor full sequence | sequence record 173397 | pBW704_pCAG-PV4 sequence 4947 bps
TTACCAATGCTTAATCAGTGAGGCACCTATCTCAGCGATCTGTCTATTTCGTTCATCCATAGTTGCCTGA
CTCCCCGTCGTGTAGATAACTACGATACGGGAGGGCTTACCATCTGGCCCCAGTGCTGCAATGATACCGC
GAGACCCACGCTCACCGGCTCCAGATTTATCAGCAATAAACCAGCCAGCCGGAAGGGCCGAGCGCAGAAG
TGGTCCTGCAACTTTATCCGCCTCCATCCAGTCTATTAATTGTTGCCGGGAAGCTAGAGTAAGTAGTTCG
CCAGTTAATAGTTTGCGCAACGTTGTTGCCATTGCTACAGGCATCGTGGTGTCACGCTCGTCGTTTGGTA
TGGCTTCATTCAGCTCCGGTTCCCAACGATCAAGGCGAGTTACATGATCCCCCATGTTGTGCAAAAAAGC
GGTTAGCTCCTTCGGTCCTCCGATCGTTGTCAGAAGTAAGTTGGCCGCAGTGTTATCACTCATGGTTATG
GCAGCACTGCATAATTCTCTTACTGTCATGCCATCCGTAAGATGCTTTTCTGTGACTGGTGAGTACTCAA
CCAAGTCATTCTGAGAATAGTGTATGCGGCGACCGAGTTGCTCTTGCCCGGCGTCAATACGGGATAATAC
CGCGCCACATAGCAGAACTTTAAAAGTGCTCATCATTGGAAAACGTTCTTCGGGGCGAAAACTCTCAAGG
ATCTTACCGCTGTTGAGATCCAGTTCGATGTAACCCACTCGTGCACCCAACTGATCTTCAGCATCTTTTA
CTTTCACCAGCGTTTCTGGGTGAGCAAAAACAGGAAGGCAAAATGCCGCAAAAAAGGGAATAAGGGCGAC
ACGGAAATGTTGAATACTCATACTCTTCCTTTTTCAATATTATTGAAGCATTTATCAGGGTTATTGTCTC
ATGAGCGGATACATATTTGAATGTATTTAGAAAAATAAACAAATAGGGGTTCCGCGCACATTTCCCCGAA
AAGTGCCACCTGGGTCGACATTGATTATTGACTAGTTATTAATAGTAATCAATTACGGGGTCATTAGTTC
ATAGCCCATATATGGAGTTCCGCGTTACATAACTTACGGTAAATGGCCCGCCTGGCTGACCGCCCAACGA
CCCCCGCCCATTGACGTCAATAATGACGTATGTTCCCATAGTAACGCCAATAGGGACTTTCCATTGACGT
CAATGGGTGGAGTATTTACGGTAAACTGCCCACTTGGCAGTACATCAAGTGTATCATATGCCAAGTACGC
CCCCTATTGACGTCAATGACGGTAAATGGCCCGCCTGGCATTATGCCCAGTACATGACCTTATGGGACTT
TCCTACTTGGCAGTACATCTACGTATTAGTCATCGCTATTACCATGGTCGAGGTGAGCCCCACGTTCTGC
TTCACTCTCCCCATCTCCCCCCCCTCCCCACCCCCAATTTTGTATTTATTTATTTTTTAATTATTTTGTG
CAGCGATGGGGGCGGGGGGGGGGGGGGCGCGCGCCAGGCGGGGCGGGGCGGGGCGAGGGGCGGGGCGGGG
CGAGGCGGAAAGGTGCGGCGGCAGCCAATCAGAGCGGCGCGCTCCGAAAGTTTCCTTTTATGGCGAGGCG
GCGGCGGCGGCGGCCCTATAAAAAGCGAAGCGCGCGGCGGGCGGGAGTCGCTGCGTTGCCTTCGCCCCGT
GCCCCGCTCCGCGCCGCCTCGCGCCGCCCGCCCCGGCTCTGACTGACCGCGTTACTCCCACAGGTGAGCG
GGCGGGACGGCCCTTCTCCTCCGGGCTGTAATTAGCGCTTGGTTTAATGACGGCTCGTTTCTTTTCTGTG
GCTGCGTGAAAGCCTTAAAGGGCTCCGGGAGGGCCCTTTGTGCGGGGGGGAGCGGCTCGGGGGGTGCGTG
CGTGTGTGTGTGCGTGGGGAGCGCCGCGTGCGGCTCCGCGCTGCCCGGCGGCTGTGAGCGCTGCGGGCGC
GGCGCGGGGCTTTGTGCGCTCCGCAGTGTGCGCGAGGGGAGCGCGGCCGGGGGCGGTGCCCCGCGGTGCG
GGGGGGGCTGCGAGGGGAACAAAGGCTGCGTGCGGGGTGTGTGCGTGGGGGGGTGAGCAGGGGGTGTGGG
CGCGGCGGTCGGGCTGTAACCCCCCCCTGCACCCCCCTCCCCGAGTTGCTGAGCACGGCCCGGCTTCGGG
TGCGGGGCTCCGTACGGGGCGTGGCGCGGGGCTCGCCGTGCCGGGCGGGGGGTGGCGGCAGGTGGGGGTG
CCGGGCGGGGCGGGGCCGCCTCGGGCCGGGGAGGGCTCGGGGGAGGGGCGCGGCGGCCCCCGGAGCGCCG
GCGGCTGTCGAGGCGCGGCGAGCCGCAGCCATTGCCTTTTATGGTAATCGTGCGAGAGGGCGCAGGGACT
TCCTTTGTCCCAAATCTGTGCGGAGCCGAAATCTGGGAGGCGCCGCCGCACCCCCTCTAGCGGGCGCGGG
GCGAAGCGGTGCGGCGCCGGCAGGAAGGAAATGGGCGGGGAGGGCCTTCGTGCGTCGCCGCGCCGCCGTC
CCCTTCTCCCTCTCCAGCCTCGGGGCTGTCCGCGGGGGGACGGCTGCCTTCGGGGGGGACGGGGCAGGGC
GGGGTTCGGCTTCTGGCGTGTGACCGGCGGCTCTAGAGCCTCTGCTAACCATGTTCATGCCTTCTTCTTT
TTCCTACAGCTCCTGGGCAACGTGCTGGTTATTGTGCTGTCTCATCATTTTGGCAAAGAATTGATTAATT
CGAGCGAAGGCGCGCCCTGACCTCCTGCCAGCAATAGTAAGACAACACGCAAAGTCGCACGCGTAAGTCT
ACGGTACCGAGCCAACTCCCTTTACAACCTCACTCAAGTCCGTTAGAGGCGGCCGCCCAGGATACATAGA
TTACCACAACTCCGAGCCCTTCCACCGCTAGCGCACTCCTCAGGTGCAGGCTGCCTATCAGAAGGTGGTG
GCTGGTGTGGCCAATGCCCTGGCTCACAAATACCACTGAGATCTTTTTCCCTCTGCCAAAAATTATGGGG
ACATCATGAAGCCCCTTGAGCATCTGACTTCTGGCTAATAAAGGAAATTTATTTTCATTGCAATAGTGTG
TTGGAATTTTTTGTGTCTCTCACTCGGAAGGACATATGGGAGGGCAAATCATTTAAAACATCAGAATGAG
TATTTGGTTTAGAGTTTGGCAACATATGCCCATATGCTGGCTGCCATGAACAAAGGTTGGCTATAAAGAG
GTCATCAGTATATGAAACAGCCCCCTGCTGTCCATTCCTTATTCCATAGAAAAGCCTTGACTTGAGGTTA
GATTTTTTTTATATTTTGTTTTGTGTTATTTTTTTCTTTAACATCCCTAAAATTTTCCTTACATGTTTTA
CTAGCCAGATTTTTCCTCCTCTCCTGACTACTCCCAGTCATAGCTGTCCCTCTTCTCTTATGGAGATCCC
TCGACCTGCAGCCCAAGCTTGGCGTAATCATGGTCATAGCTGTTTCCTGTGTGAAATTGTTATCCGCTCA
CAATTCCACACAACATACGAGCCGGAAGCATAAAGTGTAAAGCCTGGGGTGCCTAATGAGTGAGCTAACT
CACATTAATTGCGTTGCGCTCACTGCCCGCTTTCCAGTCGGGAAACCTGTCGTGCCAGCGGATCCGCATC
TCAATTAGTCAGCAACCATAGTCCCGCCCCTAACTCCGCCCAGTTCCGCCCATTCTCCGCCCCATGGCTG
ACTAATTTTTTTTATTTATGCAGAGGCCGAGGCCGCCTCGGCCTCTGAGCTATTCCAGAAGTAGTGAGGA
GGCTTTTTTGGAGGCCTAGGCTTTTGCAAAAAGCTAACTTGTTTATTGCAGCTTATAATGGTTACAAATA
AAGCAATAGCATCACAAATTTCACAAATAAAGCATTTTTTTCACTGCATTCTAGTTGTGGTTTGTCCAAA
CTCATCAATGTATCTTATCATGTCTGGATCCGCTGCATTAATGAATCGGCCAACGCGCGGGGAGAGGCGG
TTTGCGTATTGGGCGCTCTTCCGCTTCCTCGCTCACTGACTCGCTGCGCTCGGTCGTTCGGCTGCGGCGA
GCGGTATCAGCTCACTCAAAGGCGGTAATACGGTTATCCACAGAATCAGGGGATAACGCAGGAAAGAACA
TGTGAGCAAAAGGCCAGCAAAAGGCCAGGAACCGTAAAAAGGCCGCGTTGCTGGCGTTTTTCCATAGGCT
CCGCCCCCCTGACGAGCATCACAAAAATCGACGCTCAAGTCAGAGGTGGCGAAACCCGACAGGACTATAA
AGATACCAGGCGTTTCCCCCTGGAAGCTCCCTCGTGCGCTCTCCTGTTCCGACCCTGCCGCTTACCGGAT
ACCTGTCCGCCTTTCTCCCTTCGGGAAGCGTGGCGCTTTCTCATAGCTCACGCTGTAGGTATCTCAGTTC
GGTGTAGGTCGTTCGCTCCAAGCTGGGCTGTGTGCACGAACCCCCCGTTCAGCCCGACCGCTGCGCCTTA
TCCGGTAACTATCGTCTTGAGTCCAACCCGGTAAGACACGACTTATCGCCACTGGCAGCAGCCACTGGTA
ACAGGATTAGCAGAGCGAGGTATGTAGGCGGTGCTACAGAGTTCTTGAAGTGGTGGCCTAACTACGGCTA
CACTAGAAGAACAGTATTTGGTATCTGCGCTCTGCTGAAGCCAGTTACCTTCGGAAAAAGAGTTGGTAGC
TCTTGATCCGGCAAACAAACCACCGCTGGTAGCGGTGGTTTTTTTGTTTGCAAGCAGCAGATTACGCGCA
GAAAAAAAGGATCTCAAGAAGATCCTTTGATCTTTTCTACGGGGTCTGACGCTCAGTGGAACGAAAACTC
ACGTTAAGGGATTTTGGTCATGAGATTATCAAAAAGGATCTTCACCTAGATCCTTTTAAATTAAAAATGA
AGTTTTAAATCAATCTAAAGTATATATGAGTAAACTTGGTCTGACAG
Features (pLannotate 1.2.2; 16 found; start..end, strand, type, name):
      1..861     -  CDS            AmpR: β-lactamase; bla; confers resistance to ampicillin, carbenicillin, and related antibiotics
    862..966     -  promoter       AmpR promoter: bla
    997..1376    +  enhancer       CMV enhancer: human cytomegalovirus immediate early enhancer
   1378..1653    +  promoter       chicken β-actin promoter: No description available
   1654..2669    +  intron         chimeric intron: chimera between introns from chicken β-actin and rabbit β-globin
   2905..2976    +  CDS            HBB (fragment): HBB_PONPY - Experimental evidence at transcript level: Swiss-Prot protein existence level 2. Involved in oxygen transport from the lung to the various peripheral tissues. From Pongo pygmaeus (Bornean orangutan).
   3047..3102    +  polyA_signal   β-globin poly(A) signal: rabbit β-globin polyadenylation signal (Gil and Proudfoot, 1987)
   3487..3503    -  protein_bind   lac operator: The lac repressor binds to the lac operator to inhibit transcription in E. coli. This inhibition can be relieved by adding lactose or isopropyl-β-D-thiogalactopyranoside (IPTG). lac repressor encoded by lacI
   3511..3541    -  promoter       lac promoter: promoter for the E. coli lac operon
   3556..3577    -  protein_bind   CAP binding site: CAP binding activates transcription in the presence of cAMP. E. coli catabolite activator protein
   3590..3629    -  CDS            lacI (fragment): lac repressor; lacI; The lac repressor binds to the lac operator to inhibit transcription in E. coli. This inhibition can be relieved by adding lactose or isopropyl-β-D-thiogalactopyranoside (IPTG).
   3636..3658    +  promoter       SV40 promoter (fragment): SV40 enhancer and early promoter
   3662..3796    +  rep_origin     SV40 ori: SV40 origin of replication
   3816..3950    +  polyA_signal   SV40 poly(A) signal: SV40 polyadenylation signal
   3952..4006    -  CDS            lacI (fragment): lac repressor; lacI; The lac repressor binds to the lac operator to inhibit transcription in E. coli. This inhibition can be relieved by adding lactose or isopropyl-β-D-thiogalactopyranoside (IPTG).
   4189..4777    -  rep_origin     ori: high-copy-number ColE1/pMB1/pBR322/pUC origin of replication
