[The description below was written by a language model from this plasmid's Addgene catalogue record and pLannotate feature annotations shown in this document.]
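Description:
pBW704_pCAG-PV4 is an empty mammalian expression backbone of 4,947 bp built on pCAGGS and catalogued for mammalian expression and synthetic biology work. It is propagated in E. coli as a high-copy plasmid through a ColE1/pUC-type origin and selected with ampicillin via the β-lactamase gene and its native promoter. The record's stated purpose is only "Simple PV4". What "PV4" stands for is not explained, though it is presumably a particular cloning-site or parent-vector configuration used by the depositing lab.

The expression unit is the standard CAG arrangement. A human cytomegalovirus immediate-early enhancer is fused to the chicken β-actin promoter, followed by the chimeric chicken β-actin/rabbit β-globin intron, which together give strong, broadly active constitutive transcription in mammalian cells. Downstream lies a stretch of a few hundred bases with no annotated feature, where an insert would be expected to go. This is followed by a short β-globin-derived fragment and the rabbit β-globin polyadenylation signal, which terminates and processes the transcript. No coding sequence, tag, reporter or recombinase site is annotated, consistent with the empty-backbone designation.

The remaining features are typical pCAGGS remnants. These include a lac promoter/operator and CAP site, small lacI fragments, an SV40 promoter fragment, an SV40 poly(A) signal, and an SV40 origin, which can support episomal replication in cells expressing large T antigen. The plasmid was deposited alongside a study on the large-scale design of multi-input, multi-output genetic circuits in mammalian cells. It most plausibly serves as a recipient vector for placing circuit components under CAG control, or as an empty-vector control in transfections.
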