Addgene plasmid #87564: pBW704_pCAG-PV4
Purpose: (Empty Backbone) Simple PV4
Depositing lab: Wilson Wong. Depositing organization: Boston University Main Campus. Publication: Large-scale design of robust genetic circuits with multiple inputs and outputs for mammalian cells. Weinberg BH, Pham NT, Caraballo LD, Lozanoski T, Engel A, Bhatia S, Wong WW. Nat Biotechnol. 2017 Mar 27. doi: 10.1038/nbt.3805. PubMed 28346402.
Backbone
  Vector backbone: pCAGGS
  Vector type: Mammalian Expression, Synthetic Biology
Growth in bacteria
  Bacterial resistance: Ampicillin, 100 μg/mL
  Growth temperature: 37°C
  Growth strain: NEB Stable
  Copy number: High Copy
Terms and licenses: Academic/Nonprofit Terms; Industry Terms: Not Available to Industry
How to cite: pBW704_pCAG-PV4 was a gift from Wilson Wong (Addgene plasmid # 87564 ; http://n2t.net/addgene:87564 ; RRID:Addgene_87564)
