>Addgene plasmid #87564 | pBW704_pCAG-PV4 | addgene partial sequence | sequence record 177137 | Addgene Partial NGS Result
TGCACCCCCCTCCCCGAGTTGCTGAGCACGGCCCGGCTTCGGGTGCGGGGCTCCGTACGGGGCGTGGCGC
GGGGCTCGCCGTGCCGGGCGGGGGGTGGCGGCAGGTGGGGGTGCCGGGCGGGGCGGGGCCGCCTCGGGCC
GGGGAGGGCTCGGGGGAGGGGCGCGGCGGCCCCCGGAGCGCCGGCGGCTGTCGAGGCGCGGCGAGCCGCA
GCCATTGCCTTTTATGGTAATCGTGCGAGAGGGCGCAGGGACTTCCTTTGTCCCAAATCTGTGCGGAGCC
GAAATCTGGGAGGCGCCGCCGCACCCCCTCTAGCGGGCGCGGGGCGAAGCGGTGCGGCGCCGGCAGGAAG
GAAATGGGCGGGGAGGGCCTTCGTGCGTCGCCGCGCCGCCGTCCCCTTCTCCCTCTCCAGCCTCGGGGCT
GTCCGCGGGGGGACGGCTGCCTTCGGGGGGGACGGGGCAGGGCGGGGTTCGGCTTCTGGCGTGTGACCGG
CGGCTCTAGAGCCTCTGCTAACCATGTTCATGCCTTCTTCTTTTTCCTACAGCTCCTGGGCAACGTGCTG
GTTATTGTGCTGTCTCATCATTTTGGCAAAGAATTGATTAATTCGAGCGAAGGCGCGCCCTGACCTCCTG
CCAGCAATAGTAAGACAACACGCAAAGTCGCACGCGTAAGTCTACGGTACCGAGCCAACTCCCTTTACAA
CCTCACTCAAGTCCGTTAGAGGCGGCCGCCCAGGATACATAGATTACCACAACTCCGAGCCCTTCCACCG
CTAGCGCACTCCTCAGGTGCAGGCTGCCTATCAGAAGGTGGTGGCTGGTGTGGCCAATGCCCTGGCTCAC
AAATACCACTGAGATCTTTTTCCCTCTGCCAAAAATTATGGGGACATCATGAAGCCCCTTGAGCATCTGA
CTTCTGGCTAATAAAGGAAATTTATTTTCATTGCAATAGTGTGTTGGAATTTTTTGTGTCTCTCACTCGG
AAGGACATATGGGAGGGCAAATCATTTAAAACATCAGAATGAGTATTTGGTTTAGAGTTTGGCAACATAT
GCCCATATGCTGGCTGCCATGAACAAAGGTTGGCTATAAAGAGGTCATCAGTATATGAAACAGCCCCCTG
CTGTCCATTCCTTATTCCATAGAAAAGCCTTGACTTGAGGTTAGATTTTTTTTATATTTTGTTTTGTGTT
ATTTTTTTCTTTAACATCCCTAAAATTTTCCTTACATGTTTTACTAGCCAGATTTTTCCTCCTCTCCTGA
CTACTCCCAGTCATAGCTGTCCCTCTTCTCTTATGGAGATCCCTCGACCTGCAGCCCAAGCTTGGCGTAA
TCATGGTCATAGCTGTTTCCTGTGTGAAATTGTTATCCGCTCACAATTCCACACAACATACGAGCCGGAA
GCATAAAGTGTAAAGCCTGGGGTGCCTAATGAGTGAGCTAACTCACATTAATTGCGTTGCGCTCACTGCC
CGCTTTCCAGTCGGGAAACCTGTCGTGCCAGCGGATCCGCATCTCAATTAGTCAGCAACCATAGTCCCGC
CCCTAACTCCGCCCAGTTCCGCCCATTCTCCGCCCCATGGCTGACTAATTTTTTTTATTTATGCAGAGGC
CGAGGCCGCCTCGGCCTCTGAGCTATTCCAGAAGTAGTGAGGAGGCTTTTTTGGAGGCCTAGGCTTTTGC
AAAAAGCTAACTTGTTTATTGCAGCTTATAATGGTTACAAATAAAGCAATAGCATCACAAATTTCACAAA
TAAAGCATTTTTTTCACTGCATTCTAGTTGTGGTTTGTCCAAACTCATCAATGTATCTTATCATGTCTGG
ATCCGCTGCATTAATGAATCGGCCAACGCGCGGGGAGAGGCGGTTTGCGTATTGGGCGCTCTTCCGCTTC
CTCGCTCACTGACTCGCTGCGCTCGGTCGTTCGGCTGCGGCGAGCGGTATCAGCTCACTCAAAGGCGGTA
ATACGGTTATCCACAGAATCAGGGGATAACGCAGGAAAGAACATGTGAGCAAAAGGCCAGCAAAAGGCCA
GGAACCGTAAAAAGGCCGCGTTGCTGGCGTTTTTCCATAGGCTCCGCCCCCCTGACGAGCATCACAAAAA
TCGACGCTCAAGTCAGAGGTGGCGAAACCCGACAGGACTATAAAGATACCAGGCGTTTCCCCCTGGAAGC
TCCCTCGTGCGCTCTCCTGTTCCGACCCTGCCGCTTACCGGATACCTGTCCGCCTTTCTCCCTTCGGGAA
GCGTGGCGCTTTCTCATAGCTCACGCTGTAGGTATCTCAGTTCGGTGTAGGTCGTTCGCTCCAAGCTGGG
CTGTGTGCACGAACCCCCCGTTCAGCCCGACCGCTGCGCCTTATCCGGTAACTATCGTCTTGAGTCCAAC
CCGGTAAGACACGACTTATCGCCACTGGCAGCAGCCACTGGTAACAGGATTAGCAGAGCGAGGTATGTAG
GCGGTGCTACAGAGTTCTTGAAGTGGTGGCCTAACTACGGCTACACTAGAAGAACAGTATTTGGTATCTG
CGCTCTGCTGAAGCCAGTTACCTTCGGAAAAAGAGTTGGTAGCTCTTGATCCGGCAAACAAACCACCGCT
GGTAGCGGTGGTTTTTTTGTTTGCAAGCAGCAGATTACGCGCAGAAAAAAAGGATCTCAAGAAGATCCTT
TGATCTTTTCTACGGGGTCTGACGCTCAGTGGAACGAAAACTCACGTTAAGGGATTTTGGTCATGAGATT
ATCAAAAAGGATCTTCACCTAGATCCTTTTAAATTAAAAATGAAGTTTTAAATCAATCTAAAGTATATAT
GAGTAAACTTGGTCTGACAGTTACCAATGCTTAATCAGTGAGGCACCTATCTCAGCGATCTGTCTATTTC
GTTCATCCATAGTTGCCTGACTCCCCGTCGTGTAGATAACTACGATACGGGAGGGCTTACCATCTGGCCC
CAGTGCTGCAATGATACCGCGAGACCCACGCTCACCGGCTCCAGATTTATCAGCAATAAACCAGCCAGCC
GGAAGGGCCGAGCGCAGAAGTGGTCCTGCAACTTTATCCGCCTCCATCCAGTCTATTAATTGTTGCCGGG
AAGCTAGAGTAAGTAGTTCGCCAGTTAATAGTTTGCGCAACGTTGTTGCCATTGCTACAGGCATCGTGGT
GTCACGCTCGTCGTTTGGTATGGCTTCATTCAGCTCCGGTTCCCAACGATCAAGGCGAGTTACATGATCC
CCCATGTTGTGCAAAAAAGCGGTTAGCTCCTTCGGTCCTCCGATCGTTGTCAGAAGTAAGTTGGCCGCAG
TGTTATCACTCATGGTTATGGCAGCACTGCATAATTCTCTTACTGTCATGCCATCCGTAAGATGCTTTTC
TGTGACTGGTGAGTACTCAACCAAGTCATTCTGAGAATAGTGTATGCGGCGACCGAGTTGCTCTTGCCCG
GCGTCAATACGGGATAATACCGCGCCACATAGCAGAACTTTAAAAGTGCTCATCATTGGAAAACGTTCTT
CGGGGCGAAAACTCTCAAGGATCTTACCGCTGTTGAGATCCAGTTCGATGTAACCCACTCGTGCACCCAA
CTGATCTTCAGCATCTTTTACTTTCACCAGCGTTTCTGGGTGAGCAAAAACAGGAAGGCAAAATGCCGCA
AAAAAGGGAATAAGGGCGACACGGAAATGTTGAATACTCATACTCTTCCTTTTTCAATATTATTGAAGCA
TTTATCAGGGTTATTGTCTCATGAGCGGATACATATTTGAATGTATTTAGAAAAATAAACAAATAGGGGT
TCCGCGCACATTTCCCCGAAAAGTGCCACCTGGGTCGACATTGATTATTGACTAGTTATTAATAGTAATC
AATTACGGGGTCATTAGTTCATAGCCCATATATGGAGTTCCGCGTTACATAACTTACGGTAAATGGCCCG
CCTGGCTGACCGCCCAACGACCCCCGCCCATTGACGTCAATAATGACGTATGTTCCCATAGTAACGCCAA
TAGGGACTTTCCATTGACGTCAATGGGTGGAGTATTTACGGTAAACTGCCCACTTGGCAGTACATCAAGT
GTATCATATGCCAAGTACGCCCCCTATTGACGTCAATGACGGTAAATGGCCCGCCTGGCATTATGCCCAG
TACATGACCTTATGGGACTTTCCTACTTGGCAGTACATCTACGTATTAGTCATCGCTATTACCATGGTCG
AGGTGAGCCCCACGTTCTGCTTCACTCTCCCCATCTCCCCCCCCTCCCCACCCCCAATTTTGTATTTATT
TATTTTTTAATTATTTTGTGCAGCGATGGGGGCGGGGGGGGGGGGN
